Addgene plasmid #108752: pBW2193_pCAG-PV1-GAI-L1-FlpO-375C-NLS-BGHpA
Purpose: Expresses aa375 to C-terminus of Flp recombinase fused to GAI CID
Depositing lab: Wilson Wong. Depositing organization: Boston University Main Campus. Publication: High-performance chemical- and light-inducible recombinases in mammalian cells and mice. Weinberg BH, Cho JH, Agarwal Y, Pham NTH, Caraballo LD, Walkosz M, Ortega C, Trexler M, Tague N, Law B, Benman WKJ, Letendre J, Beal J, Wong WW. Nat Commun. 2019 Oct 24;10(1):4845. doi: 10.1038/s41467-019-12800-7. PubMed 31649244.
Backbone
  Vector backbone: pCAGGS
  Vector type: Mammalian Expression, Cre/Lox, Synthetic Biology
Growth in bacteria
  Bacterial resistance: Ampicillin, 100 μg/mL
  Growth temperature: 37°C
  Growth strain: NEB Stable
  Copy number: High Copy
Gene/Insert
  Gene/Insert name: Flp recombinase fragment aa375 to C-terminus
  Species: Synthetic
  Promoter: pCAG
  Tag / fusion protein: GAI (N terminal on insert); NLS (C terminal on insert)
  Cloning method: Restriction Enzyme; 5′ cloning site KpnI (not destroyed); 3′ cloning site EcoRI (not destroyed)
Terms and licenses: Academic/Nonprofit Terms; Industry Terms: Not Available to Industry
Depositor comments: Please visit https://www.biorxiv.org/content/10.1101/747121v1 for bioRxiv preprint.
How to cite: pBW2193_pCAG-PV1-GAI-L1-FlpO-375C-NLS-BGHpA was a gift from Wilson Wong (Addgene plasmid # 108752 ; http://n2t.net/addgene:108752 ; RRID:Addgene_108752)
