[The description below was written by a language model from this plasmid's Addgene catalogue record and pLannotate feature annotations shown in this document.]
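Description:
pBW2193_pCAG-PV1-GAI-L1-FlpO-375C-NLS-BGHpA is a 5.7 kb mammalian expression plasmid built on the pCAGGS backbone that encodes one half of a chemically inducible split Flp recombinase. It is propagated in E. coli as a high-copy plasmid through a ColE1/pUC-type origin and is selected with ampicillin via the β-lactamase gene. The backbone also carries an SV40 origin of replication, an SV40 poly(A) signal, and remnants of the lac promoter/operator region. None of these contribute to the payload's expression.

The expression cassette is driven by the CAG promoter, annotated here as the CMV immediate-early enhancer, the chicken β-actin promoter and a chimeric β-actin/β-globin intron, which together give strong constitutive transcription in many mammalian cell types. The open reading frame, cloned between KpnI and EcoRI, begins with a fragment of the Arabidopsis GAI protein. This serves as a chemically induced dimerization (CID) domain and sits at the N-terminus. According to the plasmid name, a linker (L1) joins it to the mouse codon-optimized FlpO fragment spanning residue 375 to the C-terminus, followed by a C-terminal nuclear localization signal. Transcripts terminate at a bovine growth hormone poly(A) signal, and the original pCAGGS rabbit β-globin poly(A) region remains downstream. The "PV1" element in the name is not defined in the record.

On its own this short C-terminal fragment is not expected to be catalytically active. The design implies co-expression with a complementary N-terminal Flp fragment fused to GAI's dimerization partner, so that an inducer molecule brings the halves together and restores recombination at FRT sites. The record does not name the partner construct or the inducer. The plasmid belongs to a toolkit of chemical- and light-inducible recombinases for mammalian cells and mice.
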