Features (pLannotate 1.2.2; 20 found; start..end, strand, type, name):
     46..62      -  protein_bind   lac operator: The lac repressor binds to the lac operator to inhibit transcription in E. coli. This inhibition can be relieved by adding lactose or isopropyl-β-D-thiogalactopyranoside (IPTG). lac repressor encoded by lacI
     70..100     -  promoter       lac promoter: promoter for the E. coli lac operon
    115..136     -  protein_bind   CAP binding site: CAP binding activates transcription in the presence of cAMP. E. coli catabolite activator protein
    149..188     -  CDS            lacI (fragment): lac repressor; lacI; The lac repressor binds to the lac operator to inhibit transcription in E. coli. This inhibition can be relieved by adding lactose or isopropyl-β-D-thiogalactopyranoside (IPTG).
    195..217     +  promoter       SV40 promoter (fragment): SV40 enhancer and early promoter
    221..355     +  rep_origin     SV40 ori: SV40 origin of replication
    375..509     +  polyA_signal   SV40 poly(A) signal: SV40 polyadenylation signal
    511..565     -  CDS            lacI (fragment): lac repressor; lacI; The lac repressor binds to the lac operator to inhibit transcription in E. coli. This inhibition can be relieved by adding lactose or isopropyl-β-D-thiogalactopyranoside (IPTG).
    748..1336    -  rep_origin     ori: high-copy-number ColE1/pMB1/pBR322/pUC origin of replication
   1507..2367    -  CDS            AmpR: β-lactamase; bla; confers resistance to ampicillin, carbenicillin, and related antibiotics
   2368..2472    -  promoter       AmpR promoter: bla
   2503..2882    +  enhancer       CMV enhancer: human cytomegalovirus immediate early enhancer
   2884..3159    +  promoter       chicken β-actin promoter: No description available
   3160..4175    +  intron         chimeric intron: chimera between introns from chicken β-actin and rabbit β-globin
   4310..4585    +  CDS            GAI (fragment): GAI_ARATH - Also known as RGA2 From Arabidopsis thaliana (Mouse-ear cress).
   4628..4774    +  CDS            FLPo (fragment): nuclear-targeted site-specific recombinase FLPo is a mouse codon-optimized fusion between the SV40 nuclear localization signal and a thermostable version of the Saccharomyces cerevisiae site-specific recombinase FLP. Recombination occurs at FRT sequences.
   4805..5029    +  polyA_signal   bGH poly(A) signal: bovine growth hormone polyadenylation signal
   5033..5054    +  promoter       SV40 promoter (fragment): SV40 enhancer and early promoter
   5192..5263    +  CDS            HBB (fragment): HBB_PONPY - Experimental evidence at transcript level: Swiss-Prot protein existence level 2. Involved in oxygen transport from the lung to the various peripheral tissues. From Pongo pygmaeus (Bornean orangutan).
   5334..5389    +  polyA_signal   β-globin poly(A) signal: rabbit β-globin polyadenylation signal (Gil and Proudfoot, 1987)
>Addgene plasmid #108752 | pBW2193_pCAG-PV1-GAI-L1-FlpO-375C-NLS-BGHpA | depositor full sequence | sequence record 205033 | Full Sequence
CCCAAGCTTGGCGTAATCATGGTCATAGCTGTTTCCTGTGTGAAATTGTTATCCGCTCACAATTCCACAC
AACATACGAGCCGGAAGCATAAAGTGTAAAGCCTGGGGTGCCTAATGAGTGAGCTAACTCACATTAATTG
CGTTGCGCTCACTGCCCGCTTTCCAGTCGGGAAACCTGTCGTGCCAGCGGATCCGCATCTCAATTAGTCA
GCAACCATAGTCCCGCCCCTAACTCCGCCCAGTTCCGCCCATTCTCCGCCCCATGGCTGACTAATTTTTT
TTATTTATGCAGAGGCCGAGGCCGCCTCGGCCTCTGAGCTATTCCAGAAGTAGTGAGGAGGCTTTTTTGG
AGGCCTAGGCTTTTGCAAAAAGCTAACTTGTTTATTGCAGCTTATAATGGTTACAAATAAAGCAATAGCA
TCACAAATTTCACAAATAAAGCATTTTTTTCACTGCATTCTAGTTGTGGTTTGTCCAAACTCATCAATGT
ATCTTATCATGTCTGGATCCGCTGCATTAATGAATCGGCCAACGCGCGGGGAGAGGCGGTTTGCGTATTG
GGCGCTCTTCCGCTTCCTCGCTCACTGACTCGCTGCGCTCGGTCGTTCGGCTGCGGCGAGCGGTATCAGC
TCACTCAAAGGCGGTAATACGGTTATCCACAGAATCAGGGGATAACGCAGGAAAGAACATGTGAGCAAAA
GGCCAGCAAAAGGCCAGGAACCGTAAAAAGGCCGCGTTGCTGGCGTTTTTCCATAGGCTCCGCCCCCCTG
ACGAGCATCACAAAAATCGACGCTCAAGTCAGAGGTGGCGAAACCCGACAGGACTATAAAGATACCAGGC
GTTTCCCCCTGGAAGCTCCCTCGTGCGCTCTCCTGTTCCGACCCTGCCGCTTACCGGATACCTGTCCGCC
TTTCTCCCTTCGGGAAGCGTGGCGCTTTCTCATAGCTCACGCTGTAGGTATCTCAGTTCGGTGTAGGTCG
TTCGCTCCAAGCTGGGCTGTGTGCACGAACCCCCCGTTCAGCCCGACCGCTGCGCCTTATCCGGTAACTA
TCGTCTTGAGTCCAACCCGGTAAGACACGACTTATCGCCACTGGCAGCAGCCACTGGTAACAGGATTAGC
AGAGCGAGGTATGTAGGCGGTGCTACAGAGTTCTTGAAGTGGTGGCCTAACTACGGCTACACTAGAAGAA
CAGTATTTGGTATCTGCGCTCTGCTGAAGCCAGTTACCTTCGGAAAAAGAGTTGGTAGCTCTTGATCCGG
CAAACAAACCACCGCTGGTAGCGGTGGTTTTTTTGTTTGCAAGCAGCAGATTACGCGCAGAAAAAAAGGA
TCTCAAGAAGATCCTTTGATCTTTTCTACGGGGTCTGACGCTCAGTGGAACGAAAACTCACGTTAAGGGA
TTTTGGTCATGAGATTATCAAAAAGGATCTTCACCTAGATCCTTTTAAATTAAAAATGAAGTTTTAAATC
AATCTAAAGTATATATGAGTAAACTTGGTCTGACAGTTACCAATGCTTAATCAGTGAGGCACCTATCTCA
GCGATCTGTCTATTTCGTTCATCCATAGTTGCCTGACTCCCCGTCGTGTAGATAACTACGATACGGGAGG
GCTTACCATCTGGCCCCAGTGCTGCAATGATACCGCGAGACCCACGCTCACCGGCTCCAGATTTATCAGC
AATAAACCAGCCAGCCGGAAGGGCCGAGCGCAGAAGTGGTCCTGCAACTTTATCCGCCTCCATCCAGTCT
ATTAATTGTTGCCGGGAAGCTAGAGTAAGTAGTTCGCCAGTTAATAGTTTGCGCAACGTTGTTGCCATTG
CTACAGGCATCGTGGTGTCACGCTCGTCGTTTGGTATGGCTTCATTCAGCTCCGGTTCCCAACGATCAAG
GCGAGTTACATGATCCCCCATGTTGTGCAAAAAAGCGGTTAGCTCCTTCGGTCCTCCGATCGTTGTCAGA
AGTAAGTTGGCCGCAGTGTTATCACTCATGGTTATGGCAGCACTGCATAATTCTCTTACTGTCATGCCAT
CCGTAAGATGCTTTTCTGTGACTGGTGAGTACTCAACCAAGTCATTCTGAGAATAGTGTATGCGGCGACC
GAGTTGCTCTTGCCCGGCGTCAATACGGGATAATACCGCGCCACATAGCAGAACTTTAAAAGTGCTCATC
ATTGGAAAACGTTCTTCGGGGCGAAAACTCTCAAGGATCTTACCGCTGTTGAGATCCAGTTCGATGTAAC
CCACTCGTGCACCCAACTGATCTTCAGCATCTTTTACTTTCACCAGCGTTTCTGGGTGAGCAAAAACAGG
AAGGCAAAATGCCGCAAAAAAGGGAATAAGGGCGACACGGAAATGTTGAATACTCATACTCTTCCTTTTT
CAATATTATTGAAGCATTTATCAGGGTTATTGTCTCATGAGCGGATACATATTTGAATGTATTTAGAAAA
ATAAACAAATAGGGGTTCCGCGCACATTTCCCCGAAAAGTGCCACCTGGGTCGACATTGATTATTGACTA
GTTATTAATAGTAATCAATTACGGGGTCATTAGTTCATAGCCCATATATGGAGTTCCGCGTTACATAACT
TACGGTAAATGGCCCGCCTGGCTGACCGCCCAACGACCCCCGCCCATTGACGTCAATAATGACGTATGTT
CCCATAGTAACGCCAATAGGGACTTTCCATTGACGTCAATGGGTGGAGTATTTACGGTAAACTGCCCACT
TGGCAGTACATCAAGTGTATCATATGCCAAGTACGCCCCCTATTGACGTCAATGACGGTAAATGGCCCGC
CTGGCATTATGCCCAGTACATGACCTTATGGGACTTTCCTACTTGGCAGTACATCTACGTATTAGTCATC
GCTATTACCATGGTCGAGGTGAGCCCCACGTTCTGCTTCACTCTCCCCATCTCCCCCCCCTCCCCACCCC
CAATTTTGTATTTATTTATTTTTTAATTATTTTGTGCAGCGATGGGGGCGGGGGGGGGGGGGGCGCGCGC
CAGGCGGGGCGGGGCGGGGCGAGGGGCGGGGCGGGGCGAGGCGGAAAGGTGCGGCGGCAGCCAATCAGAG
CGGCGCGCTCCGAAAGTTTCCTTTTATGGCGAGGCGGCGGCGGCGGCGGCCCTATAAAAAGCGAAGCGCG
CGGCGGGCGGGAGTCGCTGCGTTGCCTTCGCCCCGTGCCCCGCTCCGCGCCGCCTCGCGCCGCCCGCCCC
GGCTCTGACTGACCGCGTTACTCCCACAGGTGAGCGGGCGGGACGGCCCTTCTCCTCCGGGCTGTAATTA
GCGCTTGGTTTAATGACGGCTCGTTTCTTTTCTGTGGCTGCGTGAAAGCCTTAAAGGGCTCCGGGAGGGC
CCTTTGTGCGGGGGGGAGCGGCTCGGGGGGTGCGTGCGTGTGTGTGTGCGTGGGGAGCGCCGCGTGCGGC
TCCGCGCTGCCCGGCGGCTGTGAGCGCTGCGGGCGCGGCGCGGGGCTTTGTGCGCTCCGCAGTGTGCGCG
AGGGGAGCGCGGCCGGGGGCGGTGCCCCGCGGTGCGGGGGGGGCTGCGAGGGGAACAAAGGCTGCGTGCG
GGGTGTGTGCGTGGGGGGGTGAGCAGGGGGTGTGGGCGCGGCGGTCGGGCTGTAACCCCCCCCTGCACCC
CCCTCCCCGAGTTGCTGAGCACGGCCCGGCTTCGGGTGCGGGGCTCCGTACGGGGCGTGGCGCGGGGCTC
GCCGTGCCGGGCGGGGGGTGGCGGCAGGTGGGGGTGCCGGGCGGGGCGGGGCCGCCTCGGGCCGGGGAGG
GCTCGGGGGAGGGGCGCGGCGGCCCCCGGAGCGCCGGCGGCTGTCGAGGCGCGGCGAGCCGCAGCCATTG
CCTTTTATGGTAATCGTGCGAGAGGGCGCAGGGACTTCCTTTGTCCCAAATCTGTGCGGAGCCGAAATCT
GGGAGGCGCCGCCGCACCCCCTCTAGCGGGCGCGGGGCGAAGCGGTGCGGCGCCGGCAGGAAGGAAATGG
GCGGGGAGGGCCTTCGTGCGTCGCCGCGCCGCCGTCCCCTTCTCCCTCTCCAGCCTCGGGGCTGTCCGCG
GGGGGACGGCTGCCTTCGGGGGGGACGGGGCAGGGCGGGGTTCGGCTTCTGGCGTGTGACCGGCGGCTCT
AGAGCCTCTGCTAACCATGTTCATGCCTTCTTCTTTTTCCTACAGCTCCTGGGCAACGTGCTGGTTATTG
TGCTGTCTCATCATTTTGGCAAAGAATTGATTAATTCGAGCGAAGGCGCGCCCATTACTCGCATCCATTC
TCAGGCTGTCTCGTCTCGTCTCGCACGCGTGCCGCCACCATGAAGCGGGACCACCACCATCACCATCATC
AGGACAAGAAAACCATGATGATGAACGAAGAGGACGACGGCAACGGCATGGACGAGCTGCTGGCTGTGCT
GGGCTACAAAGTGCGGAGCAGCGAGATGGCCGACGTGGCCCAGAAACTGGAACAGCTGGAAGTGATGATG
AGCAACGTGCAGGAAGATGACCTGTCCCAGCTGGCCACCGAGACAGTGCACTACAACCCCGCCGAGCTGT
ACACCTGGCTGGACTCCATGCTGACCGACCTGAACTCCGGAGGGTCTGGCTCCGGATCAAGTGGTGGCAG
CGGTACCAAGGACGAGACCAACCCCATCGAGGAGTGGCAGCACATCGAGCAGCTGAAGGGCAGCGCCGAG
GGCAGCATCAGATACCCCGCCTGGAACGGCATCATCAGCCAGGAGGTGCTGGACTACCTGAGCAGCTACA
TCAACAGGCGGATCCCCAAGAAAAAGCGGAAGGTGTGAGAATTCCTGTGCCTTCTAGTTGCCAGCCATCT
GTTGTTTGCCCCTCCCCCGTGCCTTCCTTGACCCTGGAAGGTGCCACTCCCACTGTCCTTTCCTAATAAA
ATGAGGAAATTGCATCGCATTGTCTGAGTAGGTGTCATTCTATTCTGGGGGGTGGGGTGGGGCAGGACAG
CAAGGGGGAGGATTGGGAAGACAATAGCAGGCATGCTGGGGATGCGGTGGGCTCTATGGCTTCTGAGGCG
GAAAGAACCAGCTGGGGCTCTAGGGGGTATCCCCACGCGCCCTGTAGCGTGTACCGCTGGGAGTTCGTAG
ACGGAAACAAACGCAGAATCCAAGCGCGGCCGCCCAGGATACATAGATTACCACAACTCCGAGCCCTTCC
ACCGCTAGCGCACTCCTCAGGTGCAGGCTGCCTATCAGAAGGTGGTGGCTGGTGTGGCCAATGCCCTGGC
TCACAAATACCACTGAGATCTTTTTCCCTCTGCCAAAAATTATGGGGACATCATGAAGCCCCTTGAGCAT
CTGACTTCTGGCTAATAAAGGAAATTTATTTTCATTGCAATAGTGTGTTGGAATTTTTTGTGTCTCTCAC
TCGGAAGGACATATGGGAGGGCAAATCATTTAAAACATCAGAATGAGTATTTGGTTTAGAGTTTGGCAAC
ATATGCCCATATGCTGGCTGCCATGAACAAAGGTTGGCTATAAAGAGGTCATCAGTATATGAAACAGCCC
CCTGCTGTCCATTCCTTATTCCATAGAAAAGCCTTGACTTGAGGTTAGATTTTTTTTATATTTTGTTTTG
TGTTATTTTTTTCTTTAACATCCCTAAAATTTTCCTTACATGTTTTACTAGCCAGATTTTTCCTCCTCTC
CTGACTACTCCCAGTCATAGCTGTCCCTCTTCTCTTATGGAGATCCCTCGACCTGCAG
