>Addgene plasmid #108752 | pBW2193_pCAG-PV1-GAI-L1-FlpO-375C-NLS-BGHpA | addgene partial sequence | sequence record 216324 | Addgene Partial NGS Result
TGCACCCCCCTCCCCGAGTTGCTGAGCACGGCCCGGCTTCGGGTGCGGGGCTCCGTACGGGGCGTGGCGC
GGGGCTCGCCGTGCCGGGCGGGGGGTGGCGGCAGGTGGGGGTGCCGGGCGGGGCGGGGCCGCCTCGGGCC
GGGGAGGGCTCGGGGGAGGGGCGCGGCGGCCCCCGGAGCGCCGGCGGCTGTCGAGGCGCGGCGAGCCGCA
GCCATTGCCTTTTATGGTAATCGTGCGAGAGGGCGCAGGGACTTCCTTTGTCCCAAATCTGTGCGGAGCC
GAAATCTGGGAGGCGCCGCCGCACCCCCTCTAGCGGGCGCGGGGCGAAGCGGTGCGGCGCCGGCAGGAAG
GAAATGGGCGGGGAGGGCCTTCGTGCGTCGCCGCGCCGCCGTCCCCTTCTCCCTCTCCAGCCTCGGGGCT
GTCCGCGGGGGGACGGCTGCCTTCGGGGGGGACGGGGCAGGGCGGGGTTCGGCTTCTGGCGTGTGACCGG
CGGCTCTAGAGCCTCTGCTAACCATGTTCATGCCTTCTTCTTTTTCCTACAGCTCCTGGGCAACGTGCTG
GTTATTGTGCTGTCTCATCATTTTGGCAAAGAATTGATTAATTCGAGCGAAGGCGCGCCCATTACTCGCA
TCCATTCTCAGGCTGTCTCGTCTCGTCTCGCACGCGTGCCGCCACCATGAAGCGGGACCACCACCATCAC
CATCATCAGGACAAGAAAACCATGATGATGAACGAAGAGGACGACGGCAACGGCATGGACGAGCTGCTGG
CTGTGCTGGGCTACAAAGTGCGGAGCAGCGAGATGGCCGACGTGGCCCAGAAACTGGAACAGCTGGAAGT
GATGATGAGCAACGTGCAGGAAGATGACCTGTCCCAGCTGGCCACCGAGACAGTGCACTACAACCCCGCC
GAGCTGTACACCTGGCTGGACTCCATGCTGACCGACCTGAACTCCGGAGGGTCTGGCTCCGGATCAAGTG
GTGGCAGCGGTACCAAGGACGAGACCAACCCCATCGAGGAGTGGCAGCACATCGAGCAGCTGAAGGGCAG
CGCCGAGGGCAGCATCAGATACCCCGCCTGGAACGGCATCATCAGCCAGGAGGTGCTGGACTACCTGAGC
AGCTACATCAACAGGCGGATCCCCAAGAAAAAGCGGAAGGTGTGAGAATTCCTGTGCCTTCTAGTTGCCA
GCCATCTGTTGTTTGCCCCTCCCCCGTGCCTTCCTTGACCCTGGAAGGTGCCACTCCCACTGTCCTTTCC
TAATAAAATGAGGAAATTGCATCGCATTGTCTGAGTAGGTGTCATTCTATTCTGGGGGGTGGGGTGGGGC
AGGACAGCAAGGGGGAGGATTGGGAAGACAATAGCAGGCATGCTGGGGATGCGGTGGGCTCTATGGCTTC
TGAGGCGGAAAGAACCAGCTGGGGCTCTAGGGGGTATCCCCACGCGCCCTGTAGCGTGTACCGCTGGGAG
TTCGTAGACGGAAACAAACGCAGAATCCAAGCGCGGCCGCCCAGGATACATAGATTACCACAACTCCGAG
CCCTTCCACCGCTAGCGCACTCCTCAGGTGCAGGCTGCCTATCAGAAGGTGGTGGCTGGTGTGGCCAATG
CCCTGGCTCACAAATACCACTGAGATCTTTTTCCCTCTGCCAAAAATTATGGGGACATCATGAAGCCCCT
TGAGCATCTGACTTCTGGCTAATAAAGGAAATTTATTTTCATTGCAATAGTGTGTTGGAATTTTTTGTGT
CTCTCACTCGGAAGGACATATGGGAGGGCAAATCATTTAAAACATCAGAATGAGTATTTGGTTTAGAGTT
TGGCAACATATGCCCATATGCTGGCTGCCATGAACAAAGGTTGGCTATAAAGAGGTCATCAGTATATGAA
ACAGCCCCCTGCTGTCCATTCCTTATTCCATAGAAAAGCCTTGACTTGAGGTTAGATTTTTTTTATATTT
TGTTTTGTGTTATTTTTTTCTTTAACATCCCTAAAATTTTCCTTACATGTTTTACTAGCCAGATTTTTCC
TCCTCTCCTGACTACTCCCAGTCATAGCTGTCCCTCTTCTCTTATGGAGATCCCTCGACCTGCAGCCCAA
GCTTGGCGTAATCATGGTCATAGCTGTTTCCTGTGTGAAATTGTTATCCGCTCACAATTCCACACAACAT
ACGAGCCGGAAGCATAAAGTGTAAAGCCTGGGGTGCCTAATGAGTGAGCTAACTCACATTAATTGCGTTG
CGCTCACTGCCCGCTTTCCAGTCGGGAAACCTGTCGTGCCAGCGGATCCGCATCTCAATTAGTCAGCAAC
CATAGTCCCGCCCCTAACTCCGCCCAGTTCCGCCCATTCTCCGCCCCATGGCTGACTAATTTTTTTTATT
TATGCAGAGGCCGAGGCCGCCTCGGCCTCTGAGCTATTCCAGAAGTAGTGAGGAGGCTTTTTTGGAGGCC
TAGGCTTTTGCAAAAAGCTAACTTGTTTATTGCAGCTTATAATGGTTACAAATAAAGCAATAGCATCACA
AATTTCACAAATAAAGCATTTTTTTCACTGCATTCTAGTTGTGGTTTGTCCAAACTCATCAATGTATCTT
ATCATGTCTGGATCCGCTGCATTAATGAATCGGCCAACGCGCGGGGAGAGGCGGTTTGCGTATTGGGCGC
TCTTCCGCTTCCTCGCTCACTGACTCGCTGCGCTCGGTCGTTCGGCTGCGGCGAGCGGTATCAGCTCACT
CAAAGGCGGTAATACGGTTATCCACAGAATCAGGGGATAACGCAGGAAAGAACATGTGAGCAAAAGGCCA
GCAAAAGGCCAGGAACCGTAAAAAGGCCGCGTTGCTGGCGTTTTTCCATAGGCTCCGCCCCCCTGACGAG
CATCACAAAAATCGACGCTCAAGTCAGAGGTGGCGAAACCCGACAGGACTATAAAGATACCAGGCGTTTC
CCCCTGGAAGCTCCCTCGTGCGCTCTCCTGTTCCGACCCTGCCGCTTACCGGATACCTGTCCGCCTTTCT
CCCTTCGGGAAGCGTGGCGCTTTCTCATAGCTCACGCTGTAGGTATCTCAGTTCGGTGTAGGTCGTTCGC
TCCAAGCTGGGCTGTGTGCACGAACCCCCCGTTCAGCCCGACCGCTGCGCCTTATCCGGTAACTATCGTC
TTGAGTCCAACCCGGTAAGACACGACTTATCGCCACTGGCAGCAGCCACTGGTAACAGGATTAGCAGAGC
GAGGTATGTAGGCGGTGCTACAGAGTTCTTGAAGTGGTGGCCTAACTACGGCTACACTAGAAGAACAGTA
TTTGGTATCTGCGCTCTGCTGAAGCCAGTTACCTTCGGAAAAAGAGTTGGTAGCTCTTGATCCGGCAAAC
AAACCACCGCTGGTAGCGGTGGTTTTTTTGTTTGCAAGCAGCAGATTACGCGCAGAAAAAAAGGATCTCA
AGAAGATCCTTTGATCTTTTCTACGGGGTCTGACGCTCAGTGGAACGAAAACTCACGTTAAGGGATTTTG
GTCATGAGATTATCAAAAAGGATCTTCACCTAGATCCTTTTAAATTAAAAATGAAGTTTTAAATCAATCT
AAAGTATATATGAGTAAACTTGGTCTGACAGTTACCAATGCTTAATCAGTGAGGCACCTATCTCAGCGAT
CTGTCTATTTCGTTCATCCATAGTTGCCTGACTCCCCGTCGTGTAGATAACTACGATACGGGAGGGCTTA
CCATCTGGCCCCAGTGCTGCAATGATACCGCGAGACCCACGCTCACCGGCTCCAGATTTATCAGCAATAA
ACCAGCCAGCCGGAAGGGCCGAGCGCAGAAGTGGTCCTGCAACTTTATCCGCCTCCATCCAGTCTATTAA
TTGTTGCCGGGAAGCTAGAGTAAGTAGTTCGCCAGTTAATAGTTTGCGCAACGTTGTTGCCATTGCTACA
GGCATCGTGGTGTCACGCTCGTCGTTTGGTATGGCTTCATTCAGCTCCGGTTCCCAACGATCAAGGCGAG
TTACATGATCCCCCATGTTGTGCAAAAAAGCGGTTAGCTCCTTCGGTCCTCCGATCGTTGTCAGAAGTAA
GTTGGCCGCAGTGTTATCACTCATGGTTATGGCAGCACTGCATAATTCTCTTACTGTCATGCCATCCGTA
AGATGCTTTTCTGTGACTGGTGAGTACTCAACCAAGTCATTCTGAGAATAGTGTATGCGGCGACCGAGTT
GCTCTTGCCCGGCGTCAATACGGGATAATACCGCGCCACATAGCAGAACTTTAAAAGTGCTCATCATTGG
AAAACGTTCTTCGGGGCGAAAACTCTCAAGGATCTTACCGCTGTTGAGATCCAGTTCGATGTAACCCACT
CGTGCACCCAACTGATCTTCAGCATCTTTTACTTTCACCAGCGTTTCTGGGTGAGCAAAAACAGGAAGGC
AAAATGCCGCAAAAAAGGGAATAAGGGCGACACGGAAATGTTGAATACTCATACTCTTCCTTTTTCAATA
TTATTGAAGCATTTATCAGGGTTATTGTCTCATGAGCGGATACATATTTGAATGTATTTAGAAAAATAAA
CAAATAGGGGTTCCGCGCACATTTCCCCGAAAAGTGCCACCTGGGTCGACATTGATTATTGACTAGTTAT
TAATAGTAATCAATTACGGGGTCATTAGTTCATAGCCCATATATGGAGTTCCGCGTTACATAACTTACGG
TAAATGGCCCGCCTGGCTGACCGCCCAACGACCCCCGCCCATTGACGTCAATAATGACGTATGTTCCCAT
AGTAACGCCAATAGGGACTTTCCATTGACGTCAATGGGTGGAGTATTTACGGTAAACTGCCCACTTGGCA
GTACATCAAGTGTATCATATGCCAAGTACGCCCCCTATTGACGTCAATGACGGTAAATGGCCCGCCTGGC
ATTATGCCCAGTACATGACCTTATGGGACTTTCCTACTTGGCAGTACATCTACGTATTAGTCATCGCTAT
TACCATGGTCGAGGTGAGCCCCACGTTCTGCTTCACTCTCCCCATCTCCCCCCCCTCCCCACCCCCAATT
TTGTATTTATTTATTTTTTAATTATTTTGTGCAGCGATGGGGGCGGGGGGGGGGGG
